>Addgene plasmid #222444 | pCHW110035 | addgene full sequence | sequence record 454076 | Addgene NGS Result
TAACTTCGTATAGCATACATTATACGAAGTTATATTAAGGGTTGAATGAAAACTAATCTTTTTCTCTTTC
TCATCTTTTCACTTCTCCTATCATTATCCTCGGCCGAATTCGGAGGTGTGAGCAAGGGCGAGGAGGATAA
CATGGCCATCATCAAGGAGTTCATGCGCTTCAAGGTGCACATGGAGGGCTCCGTGAACGGCCACGAGTTC
GAGATCGAGGGCGAGGGCGAGGGCCGCCCCTACGAGGGCACCCAGACCGCCAAGCTGAAGGTGACCAAGG
GTGGCCCCCTGCCCTTCGCCTGGGACATCCTGTCCCCTCAGTTCATGTACGGCTCCAAGGCCTACGTGAA
GCACCCCGCCGACATCCCCGACTACTTGAAGCTGTCCTTCCCCGAGTAATAGTGAGGCTTCAAGTGGGAG
CGCGTGATGAACTTCGAGGACGGCGGCGTGGTGACCGTGACCCAGGACTCCTCCCTGCAGGACGGCGAGT
TCATCTACAAGGTGAAGCTGCGCGGCACCAACTTCCCCTCCGACGGCCCCGTAATGCAGAAGAAAACCAT
GGGCTGGGAGGCCTCCTCCGAGCGGATGTACCCCGAGGACGGCGCCCTGAAGGGCGAGATCAAGCAGAGG
CTGAAGCTGAAGGACGGCGGCCACTACGACGCTGAGGTCAAGACCACCTACAAGGCCAAGAAGCCCGTGC
AGCTGCCCGGCGCCTACAACGTCAACATCAAGTTGGACATCACCTCCCACAACGAGGACTACACCATCGT
GGAACAGTACGAACGCGCCGAGGGCCGCCACTCCACCGGCGGCATGGACGAGCTGTACAAGGGTGGCCAT
GATGAGCTTTAAGCTTCTCTAGCTAGAGTCGATCGACAAGCTCGAGTTTCTCCATAATAATGTGTGAGTA
GTTCCCAGATAAGGGAATTAGGGTTCCTATAGGGTTTCGCTCATGTGTTGAGCATATAAGAAACCCTTAG
TATGTATTTGTATTTGTAAAATACTTCTATCAATAAAATTTCTAATTCCTAAAACCAAAATCCAGTACTA
AAATCCAGATCGCTGACCTAATAACTTCGTATAGCATACATTATACGAAGTTATATTAAGGGTTGAATGT
GAGACCATCGGATCCCGGGCCCGTCGACTGCAGAGGCCTGCATGCAAGCTTGGTGTAATCATGGTCATAG
CTGTTTCCTGTGTGAAATTGTTATCCGCTCACAATTCCACACAACATACGAGCCGGAAGCATAAAGTGTA
AAGCCTGGGGTGCCTAATGAGTGAGCTAACTCACATTAATTGCGTTGCGCTCACTGCCCGCTTTCCAGTC
GGGAAACCTGTCGTGCCAGCTGCATTAATGAATCGGCCAACGCGCGGGGAGAGGCGGTTTGCGTATTGGG
CGCTCTTCCGCTTCCTCGCTCACTGACTCGCTGCGCTCGGTCGTTCGGCTGCGGCGAGCGGTATCAGCTC
ACTCAAAGGCGGTAATACGGTTATCCACAGAATCAGGGGATAACGCAGGAAAGAACATGTGAGCAAAAGG
CCAGCAAAAGGCCAGGAACCGTAAAAAGGCCGCGTTGCTGGCGTTTTTCCATAGGCTCCGCCCCCCTGAC
GAGCATCACAAAAATCGACGCTCAAGTCAGAGGTGGCGAAACCCGACAGGACTATAAAGATACCAGGCGT
TTCCCCTGGAAGCTCCCTCGTGCGCTCTCCTGTTCCGACCCTGCCGCTTACCGGATACCTGTCCGCCTTT
CTCCCTTCGGGAAGCGTGGCGCTTTCTCATAGCTCACGCTGTAGGTATCTCAGTTCGGTGTAGGTCGTTC
GCTCCAAGCTGGGCTGTGTGCACGAACCCCCCGTTCAGCCCGACCGCTGCGCCTTATCCGGTAACTATCG
TCTTGAGTCCAACCCGGTAAGACACGACTTATCGCCACTGGCAGCAGCCACTGGTAACAGGATTAGCAGA
GCGAGGTATGTAGGCGGTGCTACAGAGTTCTTGAAGTGGTGGCCTAACTACGGCTACACTAGAAGAACAG
TATTTGGTATCTGCGCTCTGCTGAAGCCAGTTACCTTCGGAAAAAGAGTTGGTAGCTCTTGATCCGGCAA
ACAAACCACCGCTGGTAGCGGTGGTTTTTTTGTTTGCAAGCAGCAGATTACGCGCAGAAAAAAAGGATCT
CAAGAAGATCCTTTGATCTTTTCTACGGGGTCTGACGCTCAGTGGAACGAAAACTCACGTTAAGGGATTT
TGGTCATGAGATTATCAAAAAGGATCTTCACCTAGATCCTTTTAAATTAAAAATGAAGTTTTAAATCAAT
CTAAAGTATATATGAGTAACCTGAGGCTATGGCAGGGCCTGCCGCCCCGACGTTGGCTGCGAGCCCTGGG
CCTTCACCCGAACTTGGGGGGTGGGGTGGGGAAAAGGAAGAAACGCGGGCGTATTGGCCCCAATGGGGTC
TCGGTGGGGTATCGACAGAGTGCCAGCCCTGGGACCGAACCCCGCGTTTATGAACAAACGACCCAACACC
GTGCGTTTTATTCTGTCTTTTTATTGCCGTCATAGCGCGGGTTCCTTCCGGTATTGTCTCCTTCCGTGTT
TCAGTTAGCCTCCCCCTAGGGTGGGCGAAGAACTCCAGCATGAGATCCCCGCGCTGGAGGATCATCCAGC
CGGCGTCCCGGAAAACGATTCCGAAGCCCAACCTTTCATAGAAGGCGGCGGTGGAATCGAAATCTCGTGA
TGGCAGGTTGGGCGTCGCTTGGTCGGTCATTTCGAACCCCAGAGTCCCGCTCAGAAGAACTCGTCAAGAA
GGCGATAGAAGGCGATGCGCTGCGAATCGGGAGCGGCGATACCGCAAAGCACGAGGAAGCGGTCAGCCCA
TTCGCCGCCAAGCTCTTCAGCAATATCACGGGTAGCCAACGCTATGTCCTGATAGCGGTCCGCCACACCC
AGCCGGCCACAGTCGATGAATCCAGAAAAGCGGCCATTTTCCACCATGATATTCGGCAAGCAGGCATCGC
CATGGGTCACGACGAGATCCTCGCCGTCGGGCATGCTCGCCTTGAGCCTGGCGAACAGTTCGGCTGGCGC
GAGCCCCTGATGCTCTTCGTCCAGATCATCCTGATCGACAAGACCGGCTTCCATCCGAGTACGTGCTCGC
TCGATGCGATGTTTCGCTTGGTGGTCGAATGGGCAGGTAGCCGGATCAAGCGTATGCAGCCGCCGCATTG
CATCAGCCATGATGGATACTTTCTCGGCAGGAGCAAGGTGAGATGACAGGAGATCCTGCCCCGGCACTTC
GCCCAATAGCAGCCAGTCCCTTCCCGCTTCAGTGACAACGTCGAGCACAGCTGCGCAAGGAACGCCCGTC
GTGGCCAGCCACGATAGCCGCGCTGCCTCGTCTTGCAGTTCATTCAGGGCACCGGACAGGTCGGTCTTGA
CAAAAAGAACCGGGCGCCCCTGCGCTGACAGCCGGAACACGGCGGCATCAGAGCAGCCGATTGTCTGTTG
TGCCCAGTCATAGCCGAATAGCCTCTCCACCCAAGCGGCCGGAGAACCTGCGTGCAATCCATCTTGTTCA
ATCATGCGAAACGATCCTCATCCTGTCTCTTGATCGATCTTTGCAAAAGCCTAGGCCTCCAAAAAAGCCT
CCTCACTACTTCTGGAATAGCTCAGAGGCCGAGGCGGCCTCGGCCTCTGCATAAATAAAAAAAATTAGTC
AGCCATGGGGCGGAGAATGGGCGGAACTGGGCGGAGTTAGGGGCGGGATGGGCGGAGTTAGGGGCGGGAC
TATGGTTGCTGACTAATTGAGATGCATGCTTTGCATACTTCTGCCTGCTGGGGAGCCTGGGGACTTTCCA
CACCTGGTTGCTGACTAATTGAGATGCATGCTTTGCATACTTCTGCCTGCTGGGGAGCCTGGGGACTTTC
CACACCCTAACTGACACACATTCCACAGCTGGTTCTTTCCGCCTCAGGACTCTTCCTTTTTCAATATTAT
TGAAGCATTTATCAGGGTTATTGTCTCATGAGCGGATACATATTTGAATGTATTTAGAAAAATAAACAAA
TAGGGGTTCCGCGCACATTTCCCCGAAAAGTGCCACCTGACGTCTAAGAAACCATTATTATCATGACATT
AACCTATAAAAATAGGCGTATCACGAGGCCCTTTCGTCTCGCGCGTTTCGGTGATGACGGTGAAAACCTC
TGACACATGCAGCTCCCGGAGACGGTCACAGCTTGTCTGTAAGCGGATGCCGGGAGCAGACAAGCCCGTC
AGGGCGCGTCAGCGGGTGTTGGCGGGTGTCGGGGCTGGCTTAACTATGCGGCATCAGAGCAGATTGTACT
GAGAGTGCACCATATGCGGTGTGAAATACCGCACAGATGCGTAAGGAGAAAATACCGCATCAGGCGCCAT
TCGCCATTCAGGCTGCGCAACTGTTGGGAAGGGCGATCGGTGCGGGCCTCTTCGCTATTACGCCAGCTGG
CGAAAGGGGGATGTGCTGCAAGGCGATTAAGTTGGGTAACGCCAGGGTTTTCCCAGTCACGACGTTGTAA
AACGACGGCCAGAGAATTCGAGCTCGGTACCTCGCGAATACATCTAGATGGTCTCTCCATGACCTAA
Features (pLannotate 1.2.2; 19 found; start..end, strand, type, name):
     46..108     +  CDS            CHI-B (fragment): CHIB_ARATH - Also known as PR3. Experimental evidence at protein level: Swiss-Prot protein existence level 1. Defense against chitin-containing fungal pathogens. Seems particularly implicated in resistance to jasmonate-inducing pathogens such as A.brassicicola. In vitro antifungal activity against T.reesei, but not against A.solani, F.oxysporum, S.sclerotiorum, G.graminis and P.megasperma. From Arabidopsis thaliana (Mouse-ear cress).
    118..831     +  CDS            mCherry: monomeric derivative of DsRed fluorescent protein (Shaner et al., 2004) mammalian codon-optimized
    887..1061    +  polyA_signal   CaMV poly(A) signal: cauliflower mosaic virus polyadenylation signal
   1071..1104    +  protein_bind   loxP: Cre-mediated recombination occurs in the 8-bp core sequence (GCATACAT). Cre recombinase
   1208..1224    -  protein_bind   lac operator: The lac repressor binds to the lac operator to inhibit transcription in E. coli. This inhibition can be relieved by adding lactose or isopropyl-β-D-thiogalactopyranoside (IPTG). lac repressor encoded by lacI
   1232..1262    -  promoter       lac promoter: promoter for the E. coli lac operon
   1277..1298    -  protein_bind   CAP binding site: CAP binding activates transcription in the presence of cAMP. E. coli catabolite activator protein
   1311..1403    -  CDS            lacI (fragment): lac repressor; lacI; The lac repressor binds to the lac operator to inhibit transcription in E. coli. This inhibition can be relieved by adding lactose or isopropyl-β-D-thiogalactopyranoside (IPTG).
   1586..2173    -  rep_origin     ori: high-copy-number ColE1/pMB1/pBR322/pUC origin of replication
   2395..2411    +  polyA_signal   bGH poly(A) signal (fragment): bovine growth hormone polyadenylation signal
   2502..2549    -  polyA_signal   HSV TK poly(A) signal: herpes simplex virus thymidine kinase polyadenylation signal (Cole and Stacy, 1985)
   2608..2760    -  CDS            ble (fragment): BLE_KLEPN - Experimental evidence at protein level: Swiss-Prot protein existence level 1. Binding protein with a strong affinity to the bleomycin family of antibiotics. Binds to CL990; an antimitotic-antibiotic compound. From Klebsiella pneumoniae.
   2781..3575    -  CDS            NeoR/KanR: aminoglycoside phosphotransferase from Tn5; aph(3')-II (or nptII); confers resistance to neomycin, kanamycin, and G418 (Geneticin®)
   3610..3967    -  promoter       SV40 promoter: SV40 enhancer and early promoter
   3969..4073    -  promoter       AmpR promoter: bla
   4168..4203    +  CDS            rop (fragment): Rop protein, which maintains plasmids at low copy number; rop
   4305..4404    +  misc_feature   bom (fragment): basis of mobility region from pBR322
   4410..4567    -  CDS            lacZα (fragment): LacZα fragment of β-galactosidase; lacZ fragment
   4617..33      +  protein_bind   loxP (across the origin): Cre-mediated recombination occurs in the 8-bp core sequence (GCATACAT). Cre recombinase
