[The description below was written by a language model from this plasmid's Addgene catalogue record and pLannotate feature annotations shown in this document.]
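Description:
pCHW110035 is a Level 0 Golden Gate (MoClo-style) part plasmid for plant synthetic biology, built in a kanamycin-resistant pUC57 backbone. It is a high-copy E. coli cloning vector carrying a ColE1/pUC-type origin and a Tn5 NeoR/KanR (nptII) gene, which in the annotated sequence lies downstream of tandem bacterial AmpR and SV40 promoters and is followed by an HSV TK polyadenylation signal. Remnants of lacZα, the lac promoter/operator and other backbone fragments flank the insert site. The plasmid is not itself an expression vector. It supplies a module that is released with CCAT and AATG overhangs, the position assigned to N-terminal tags, for assembly into higher-level plant transcription units.

The roughly 1.1 kb synthetic insert, LoxP-mCherry-stop, is a floxed reporter/terminator cassette. The feature table shows a loxP site spanning the sequence origin, a short segment matching the N-terminal region of Arabidopsis basic chitinase (CHI-B), the mCherry coding sequence, a CaMV polyadenylation signal, and a second loxP site in the same orientation. The record does not explain the chitinase segment, which may be a signal peptide. Placed between a promoter and a downstream coding sequence, this arrangement would be expected to express mCherry and terminate transcription before the gene of interest. Cre recombinase would then excise the cassette between the two direct loxP repeats, leaving one loxP site and allowing expression of the downstream gene. The associated publication describes a tightly regulated copper-inducible transient expression system in Nicotiana benthamiana that incorporates Cre recombinase. This module therefore appears to serve as the Cre-removable block that limits leaky expression, with mCherry marking the unrecombined state.
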