Addgene plasmid #222444: pCHW110035
Purpose: Level 0, N-terminal tag module (CCAT-AATG) containing LoxP-mCherry-stop.
Depositing lab: Chih-Hang Wu. Depositing organization: Institute of Plant and Microbial Biology, Academia Sinica. Publication: Development of a tightly regulated copper-inducible transient gene expression system in Nicotiana benthamiana incorporating a suicide exon and Cre recombinase. Chiang BJ, Lin KY, Chen YF, Huang CY, Goh FJ, Huang LT, Chen LH, Wu CH. New Phytol. 2024 Oct;244(1):318-331. doi: 10.1111/nph.20021. Epub 2024 Jul 30. PubMed 39081031.
Backbone
  Vector backbone: pUC57 (kan)
  Vector type: Plant Expression, Synthetic Biology
Growth in bacteria
  Bacterial resistance: Kanamycin, 50 μg/mL
  Growth temperature: 37°C
  Growth strain: DH5alpha
  Copy number: High Copy
Gene/Insert
  Gene/Insert name: LoxP-mCherry-stop
  Species: Synthetic
  Insert size (bp): 1105
  Mutation: no
  Cloning method: Golden Gate
  Sequencing primers: 5′ n/a
Terms and licenses: Academic/Nonprofit Terms; Industry Terms: Not Available to Industry
Depositor comments: Overhangs: CCAT-AATG. Please visit https://doi.org/10.1101/2024.03.23.586378 for bioRxiv preprint.
How to cite: pCHW110035 was a gift from Chih-Hang Wu (Addgene plasmid # 222444 ; http://n2t.net/addgene:222444 ; RRID:Addgene_222444)
