>Addgene plasmid #222444 | pCHW110035 | depositor partial sequence | sequence record 435658 | Partial sequence
GGTCTCTCCATGACCTAATAACTTCGTATAGCATACATTATACGAAGTTATATTAAGGGTTGAATGAAAA
CTAATCTTTTTCTCTTTCTCATCTTTTCACTTCTCCTATCATTATCCTCGGCCGAATTCGGAGGTGTGAG
CAAGGGCGAGGAGGATAACATGGCCATCATCAAGGAGTTCATGCGCTTCAAGGTGCACATGGAGGGCTCC
GTGAACGGCCACGAGTTCGAGATCGAGGGCGAGGGCGAGGGCCGCCCCTACGAGGGCACCCAGACCGCCA
AGCTGAAGGTGACCAAGGGTGGCCCCCTGCCCTTCGCCTGGGACATCCTGTCCCCTCAGTTCATGTACGG
CTCCAAGGCCTACGTGAAGCACCCCGCCGACATCCCCGACTACTTGAAGCTGTCCTTCCCCGAGTAATAG
TGAGGCTTCAAGTGGGAGCGCGTGATGAACTTCGAGGACGGCGGCGTGGTGACCGTGACCCAGGACTCCT
CCCTGCAGGACGGCGAGTTCATCTACAAGGTGAAGCTGCGCGGCACCAACTTCCCCTCCGACGGCCCCGT
AATGCAGAAGAAAACCATGGGCTGGGAGGCCTCCTCCGAGCGGATGTACCCCGAGGACGGCGCCCTGAAG
GGCGAGATCAAGCAGAGGCTGAAGCTGAAGGACGGCGGCCACTACGACGCTGAGGTCAAGACCACCTACA
AGGCCAAGAAGCCCGTGCAGCTGCCCGGCGCCTACAACGTCAACATCAAGTTGGACATCACCTCCCACAA
CGAGGACTACACCATCGTGGAACAGTACGAACGCGCCGAGGGCCGCCACTCCACCGGCGGCATGGACGAG
CTGTACAAGGGTGGCCATGATGAGCTTTAAGCTTCTCTAGCTAGAGTCGATCGACAAGCTCGAGTTTCTC
CATAATAATGTGTGAGTAGTTCCCAGATAAGGGAATTAGGGTTCCTATAGGGTTTCGCTCATGTGTTGAG
CATATAAGAAACCCTTAGTATGTATTTGTATTTGTAAAATACTTCTATCAATAAAATTTCTAATTCCTAA
AACCAAAATCCAGTACTAAAATCCAGATCGCTGACCTAATAACTTCGTATAGCATACATTATACGAAGTT
ATATTAAGGGTTGAATGTGAGACC
